Addgene plasmid #225923: pAS3-npr-9P::AI::lgc-47::SL2::tagBFP::unc-54-3'UTR
Purpose: Expressing LGC-47 in AIB neuron
Depositing lab: Andrew Leifer. Depositing organization: Princeton University. Publication: An inhibitory acetylcholine receptor gates context dependent mechanosensory processing in C. elegans. Kumar S, Sharma AK, Leifer AM. bioRxiv [Preprint]. 2024 Mar 27:2024.03.21.586204. doi: 10.1101/2024.03.21.586204. PubMed 38585821.
Backbone
  Vector backbone: pAS3
  Backbone manufacturer: Anuj Sharma
  Backbone size w/o insert (bp): 3481
  Total vector size (bp): 7912
  Vector type: Worm Expression
Growth in bacteria
  Bacterial resistance: Ampicillin, 100 μg/mL
  Growth temperature: 37°C
  Growth strain: DH5alpha
  Copy number: High Copy
Gene/Insert
  Gene/Insert name: LGC-47
  Species: C. elegans (nematode)
  Insert size (bp): 1230
  Entrez Gene: lgc-47 (a.k.a. CELE_F47A4.1)
  Promoter: npr-9
  Cloning method: Ligation Independent Cloning
  Sequencing primers: 5′ caggaaacagctatgac
Terms and licenses: Academic/Nonprofit Terms; Industry Terms: Not Available to Industry
How to cite: pAS3-npr-9P::AI::lgc-47::SL2::tagBFP::unc-54-3'UTR was a gift from Andrew Leifer (Addgene plasmid # 225923 ; http://n2t.net/addgene:225923 ; RRID:Addgene_225923)
