[The description below was written by a language model from this plasmid's Addgene catalogue record and pLannotate feature annotations shown in this document.]
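Description:
pAS3-npr-9P::AI::lgc-47::SL2::tagBFP::unc-54-3'UTR is a 7.9 kb C. elegans expression plasmid built on the pAS3 backbone and designed to express LGC-47 in the AIB neuron. In E. coli it is a high-copy plasmid, maintained through a ColE1/pUC-type origin and selected with ampicillin via the β-lactamase gene and its native promoter. The backbone also retains pUC-style remnants, including the CAP site, lac promoter and operator, a partial multiple cloning site, and short lacI, rop and bom fragments. These play no role in worm expression.

The payload is a bicistronic, operon-style cassette driven by the npr-9 promoter, which provides the AIB-directed expression named in the record. The promoter itself is not annotated, but presumably lies in the unannotated region upstream of the coding sequence. "AI" in the name probably denotes an artificial intron of the kind used to boost transgene expression in worms, though the record does not define it. The lgc-47 coding sequence (1,230 bp) follows. The automated annotation labels part of this region as an acc-1 fragment, which most likely reflects homology between LGC-47 and that acetylcholine-gated chloride channel subunit rather than a different insert. Downstream, an SL2 trans-splicing spacer lets a separate tagBFP (annotated as mTagBFP2) be translated from the same primary transcript. Blue fluorescence therefore marks expressing cells without the fluorophore being fused to the receptor. The cassette ends in the unc-54 3'UTR, and the adjacent aex-5 fragment hit is probably genomic sequence carried along with that element.

The construct suits cell-specific expression or rescue of this receptor in AIB. The associated study concerns an inhibitory acetylcholine receptor that gates mechanosensory processing.
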