Features (pLannotate 1.2.2; 13 found; start..end, strand, type, name):
   2249..3166    +  CDS            acc-1 (fragment): ACC1_CAEEL - Experimental evidence at protein level: Swiss-Prot protein existence level 1. Acetylcholine-gated chloride channel subunit. Forms functional homopentameric (in vitro) and functional heteropentameric ion channels with acc-3 and acc-4 ion channel subunits. Currents in channels are triggered in response to acetylcholine, but not in response to GABA, glutamate, glycine, histamine or dopamine. From Caenorhabditis elegans.
   3634..4428    +  CDS            mTagBFP2: mTagBFP2 is a basic (constitutively fluorescent) blue fluorescent protein published in 2011, derived from Entacmaea quadricolor. It is reported to be a very rapidly-maturing monomer with very low acid sensitivity.
   5025..5177    +  CDS            aex-5 (fragment): AEX5_CAEEL - Also known as kpc-3 From Caenorhabditis elegans.
   5305..5340    +  CDS            rop (fragment): Rop protein, which maintains plasmids at low copy number; rop
   5442..5541    +  misc_feature   bom (fragment): basis of mobility region from pBR322
   5639..5743    +  promoter       AmpR promoter: bla
   5744..6604    +  CDS            AmpR: β-lactamase; bla; confers resistance to ampicillin, carbenicillin, and related antibiotics
   6775..7363    +  rep_origin     ori: high-copy-number ColE1/pMB1/pBR322/pUC origin of replication
   7546..7638    +  CDS            lacI (fragment): lac repressor; lacI; The lac repressor binds to the lac operator to inhibit transcription in E. coli. This inhibition can be relieved by adding lactose or isopropyl-β-D-thiogalactopyranoside (IPTG).
   7651..7672    +  protein_bind   CAP binding site: CAP binding activates transcription in the presence of cAMP. E. coli catabolite activator protein
   7687..7717    +  promoter       lac promoter: promoter for the E. coli lac operon
   7725..7741    +  protein_bind   lac operator: The lac repressor binds to the lac operator to inhibit transcription in E. coli. This inhibition can be relieved by adding lactose or isopropyl-β-D-thiogalactopyranoside (IPTG). lac repressor encoded by lacI
   7895..7912    -  misc_feature   MCS (fragment): pUC18/19 multiple cloning site
>Addgene plasmid #225923 | pAS3-npr-9P::AI::lgc-47::SL2::tagBFP::unc-54-3'UTR | addgene full sequence | sequence record 449145 | Addgene NGS Result
CTTAACTGGCACCGTATATTGCACACTTAAGAAAAAATATAAAAAAAACTGAAATATTATATAAAAATAT
CATTTTTTTTTCAATCTGCATCGTGTTCAATTCCTGAATAATCAGTAAATAGCAAGTATATGTATCGGTT
TTTAATTGACATTTTAGTTTCTGTTCTTAAGCTGAACAAGTTGTTTTTAACGCATTGATTAAAATTTTGT
CATGATCCGTAATAAAGTCCAACGCCATTTAAAAGGTTTCTGAAGAAATTGTTATTTTTTCTTCTTTTTT
TTCAATTGATTTTCAATATGATGAGTACAAGTACGTGATGAATTATAACACTCTTATTACAAAATACAAG
ACTTTTTACTACTTCTCATTCTATCCGGCGCCTAATGGTACATCTAGATATGTGCCCTCCGGCGACTCAC
AGAATCCAGTAAACACAACTCTGACACTGACAATTCCTGTTTCGTTCGCAACACACGTCAGGATTGCTAT
TTCCGTTAAAGTAACAAATGTCACTTTTTCTTAGATTTCTTCCGTCTATTGATATAGATTTTAGTTTTAC
TATTAGCTCAACAATTTTTTTAGAAAAAAAAGTACTGAATTAAAAAAAAACCACAAAATTGAAAGTTCAA
ACTTTCGACTTATGCATTTCGTTATGCATTTTTGACACTTTTTTACCGGCGGGACAATGGAGTTTCACAC
TTTTGCGAGGAATGCATAACTTGAATAACTAACAAGGTTTCTAAAAACTTGGTTCGGAAAACGGAAATAA
AGAAACTACTTTACAAGTCGCATTTTTGATAAATCTAGAACGCTCTATTGTGCTGTCTTGATATGTGTTT
TTCCAAATTTAATGTACTTTGTAGGTTTATTCGTCTTTATTGTAATTTTAGAGCTACTTCCTGGGAAATG
TCGTTGGGAAATGTCATCATTGCCTCTTCAGTAAATACACGTTCACCCATAGGTGTATAATTGAACTTAT
GTATATGTTTTTTCCTATTCGCAATTGTTACTTCCCGCTTTTTTCCATTTCTGGATATCTATTACGATGC
CAAATTGGATCAGAGGGTCCCTGACACATACACAAACGTCCCGGTGTTGCTCTTTCTTTAAGTTCTTCTC
CTATGCTTCTTCCTTTCCTATTCTCCACCATCTGGAGCGTAGTCACGTCGGGCATACAGCAATACTGACT
GCGTGCTTAATTGAAACATCAAACAGATTCACATTTGATTTGCGCCCCATCTAAAAGAGATGCACACTAA
TCCAATTTTTTGTCTATATCGATGTCTTTCTACTGTGTGAAGGAGCAGTTTTGCGCTCCGTTTCGCGTAA
AGGAAAAGGAAAAAGGGAGGCAGTGCTCAATACACGGCTACTATAAAAACAAGTGAAAGACTAAAGAGGC
GGCACACAACAGTGTCGAAAAGGGGTTGAAAGAAGAAGGATGGGGGTGAAGAAGAAGAACAATTATTTTT
GTGCTGACATGAGATTTTTGCGTATTGACTGACTTGACTATTTTCCGACAATATTTAACCTTGGGATATT
TTGCGACATCTGGGTCTGCAGGCTCTGTGTCCGCTGGTCCATCTCATCCAATTCCATCAAATTCGCAGCT
CTTCTTCCATTTTTCTCACTGAAACCATCATCCATCGTATGCACATTAAACTCCCCCGCGTGATTTCACT
CAATCACTTTACTCACTCCATTTCAGCAAATCCATCTCATTTTGAAAAAGTGAAATGAAAAGCGAATACG
TCAATCTTTGAGGAAGAATTTCGTCCCTCTCATTTTTCAATCCTTCTTCGTCCCCCAACGGACGGTTTCT
AAGCGATATGGCTCATAACTCATCGGGCCAACTCTTACGTTGGGAAAAATAAGATTTATTCCCTCAACTC
GAAATGTTTTGTTCCTCCTTTTCTCAATTCTCATTTTCTTAGTCACCTTGGTTACTTTAGCTTTATGAAT
GTATTTTTTATAATACAAATATATCTTACAGTTCGCTTTCATATCTTCTAAATTCTTTTGAAATCATCAA
CTTTTTGACAGGATCCCCGGGATTGGCCAAAGGACCCAAAGGTATGTTTCGAATGATACTAACATAACAT
AGAACATTTTCAGGAGGACCCTTGGAGGGTACCGAGCTCAGAAAAAATGCTCTCCACATTGTTTCTGTTG
CTCTATGCCACCCGGGAAACGGTCAATGCAATGACTGCCGAGATCAGCCCAACTGTTTCTTATTTATTAG
ATCGAGGTTGTGCAAATGATACGGAAATTATTGATCATCTTCTTATCGACCGTGCTCTATACTACAATAA
ACATAAGCTACCATCTCCACAAGTAGACGTGAGGATTGAGATGTGGGTACAAGAAGTGACATCAGTTTCC
GAGCTAACGCAAGATTTTGAAATAGATTTATACATGAACGAATATTGGACAGACCCCGGGTTAGCCTACG
ACATTCTCAATCCTTGTCAGGGCAATCTATCATTTGATTGGGCTGTCATGCAGAATATCTGGACTCCAAA
CACATGCTTCATCAATTCCAAAAAGGCACAACTTCACAGCTCGCCATTTACTAATGTTTTCTTAATGGTC
TTTCCAAATGGCTCAGTGTGGTCAAATTGGAGGATAAAGAGTACGGGCCCTTGTGTGATGGATCTGACAA
AGTTTCCAATGGACAGTATCGAATGTACACTGACTTTTGAATCATTCAACTACAACAAGGACGAAGTTTT
CATGCGATGGGGCGATCCTCCATTAACGATCTTCAAACCCATCGAACTACCTGATTTCACAATGACAAAC
TTTAGTACTTCAAATAAATTTCAGCTTTATGCTGCCGGCTACTGGAGTGAACTCAATGTGAACTTTCTCT
TCCGCCGAAGGTCTGGATGGTATCTCTTGCAAGGTTACATTCCAACCTATATGACAGTGTTCATTTCTTG
GATTCCATTTTACTTGGGCCCAAAAGCAATACCCGCTCGGACTATGATAGGTGTCAATGCCCTACTGGCG
CTTACCTTCCAGTTTGGTAATATAATCCGAAACCTACCACGAGTGTCGTATATCAAAGCCATCGACGTCT
GGATGTTGAGTGGCATATGCTTTGTTTTTGCATCTTTGTTTGAACTTGCAACCATCGGTTTTTTGATGCG
AAATGAAGGCAAACCGGCGACAAAATCAAGCCGTTCAACTAAAAATTCTAATCGTTGGCAACAACCAAGT
GTTTGCCGAGAAGACACTCAAAGAAAGTCACAAAATATCGTATTCTGTGAGCGATTAGACAACACGTCAA
GATTAATGTTTCCAGTAGTGTTCACATTCTACAACTTCATATATTGGTTTGTTTACATGAAACAAGCATG
GGATCAGGCACCATAAGGTACCGCTGTCTCATCCTACTTTCACCTAGTTAACTGCTTGTCTTAAAATCTA
TGCTTCTCTTTAGTATCTAAAATTTTCCTAGAAGCTTACAAGTATATAAATGGTCTCTTCTCAATAAAGG
TTGTATATTTATTCATCTTATTGAATCTGCCATTTCCTCGTTTTTGCGAGTTTATATACCTTCCAATTTT
CTTTCTATTGTATTTTCAACTTCTAATTTTAATTCAGGGAAACTGCTTCAACGCATCATGTCCGAACTCA
TCAAGGAGAACATGCACATGAAGCTCTACATGGAGGGAACCGTAGACAACCACCACTTCAAGTGCACCTC
CGAGGGAGAGGGAAAGCCATACGAGGGAACCCAAACCATGCGTATCAAGGTCGTCGAGGGAGGACCACTC
CCATTCGCCTTCGACATCCTCGCCACCTCCTTCCTCTACGGGTCCAAGGTAAGTTTAAACATATATATAC
TAACTAACCCTGATTATTTAAATTTTCAGACCTTCATCAACCACACCCAAGGAATCCCAGACTTCTTCAA
GCAATCCTTCCCAGAGGGATTCACCTGGGAGCGTGTCACCACCTACGAGGACGGAGGAGTCCTCACCGCC
ACCCAAGACACCTCCCTCCAAGACGGATGCCTCATCTACAACGTCAAGATCCGTGGAGTCAACTTCACCT
CCAACGGACCAGTCATGCAAAAGAAGACCCTCGGATGGGAGACCTTCACCGAGACCCTCTACCCAGCCGA
CGGAGGACTAGAGGGACGTAACGACATGGCCCTCAAGCTCGTCGGAGGCTCCCACCTCATCGCCAACATC
AAGGTAAGTTTAAACAGTTCGGTACTAACTAACCATACATATTTAAATTTTCAGACCACCTACCGTTCCA
AGAAGCCAGCCAAGAACCTCAAGATGCCAGGAGTCTACTACGTTGACTACCGTCTAGAGCGTATCAAGGA
GGCCAACAACGAGACCTACGTCGAGCAACACGAGGTCGCCGTCGCCCGTTACTGCGACCTCCCATCCAAG
CTCGGACACAAGCTCAACTAAGCGCCGGTCGCTACCATTACCAACTTGTCTGGTGTCAAAAATAATAGGG
GCCGCTGTCATCAGAGTAAGTTTAAACTGAGTTCTACTAACTAACGAGTAATATTTAAATTTTCAGCATC
TCGCGCCCGTGCCTCTGACTTCTAAGTCCAATTACTCTTCAACATCCCTACATGCTCTTTCTCCCTGTGC
TCCCACCCCCTATTTTTGTTATTATCAAAAAACTTCTCTTAATTTCTTTGTTTTTTAGCTTCTTTTAAGT
CACCTCTAACAATGAAATTGTGTAGATTCAAAAATAGAATTAATTCGTAATAAAAAGTCGAAAAAAATTG
TGCTCCCTCCCCCCATTAATAATAATTCTATCCCAAAATCTACACAATGTTCTGTGTACACTTCTTATGT
TTTTTACTTCTGATAAATTTTTTTGAAACATCATAGAAAAAACCGCACACAAAATACCTTATCATATGTT
ACGTTTCAGTTTATGACCGCAATTTTTATTTCTTCGCACGTCTGGGCCTCTCATGACGTCAAATCATGCT
CATCGTGAAAAAGTTTTGGAGTATTTTTGGAATTTTTCAATCAAGTGAAAGTTTATGAAATTAATTTTCC
TGCTTTTGCTTTTTGGGGTTTCCCCTATTGTTTGTCAAGATTTCGAGGACGGCGTTTTTCTTGCTAAAAT
CACAAGTATTGATGAGCACGATGCAAGAAAGATCGGAAGAAGGTTTGGGTTTGAGGCTCAGTGGAAGGTG
AGTAGAAGTTGATAATTTGAAAGTGGAGTAGTGTCTATGGGGTTTTTGCCTTAAATGACAGAATACATTC
CCAATATACCAAACATAACTGTTTCCTACTAGTCGGCCGTACGGGCCCTTTCGTCTCGCGCGTTTCGGTG
ATGACGGTGAAAACCTCTGACACATGCAGCTCCCGGAGACGGTCACAGCTTGTCTGTAAGCGGATGCCGG
GAGCAGACAAGCCCGTCAGGGCGCGTCAGCGGGTGTTGGCGGGTGTCGGGGCTGGCTTAACTATGCGGCA
TCAGAGCAGATTGTACTGAGAGTGCACCATATGCGGTGTGAAATACCGCACAGATGCGTAAGGAGAAAAT
ACCGCATCAGGCGGCCTTAAGGGCCTCGTGATACGCCTATTTTTATAGGTTAATGTCATGATAATAATGG
TTTCTTAGACGTCAGGTGGCACTTTTCGGGGAAATGTGCGCGGAACCCCTATTTGTTTATTTTTCTAAAT
ACATTCAAATATGTATCCGCTCATGAGACAATAACCCTGATAAATGCTTCAATAATATTGAAAAAGGAAG
AGTATGAGTATTCAACATTTCCGTGTCGCCCTTATTCCCTTTTTTGCGGCATTTTGCCTTCCTGTTTTTG
CTCACCCAGAAACGCTGGTGAAAGTAAAAGATGCTGAAGATCAGTTGGGTGCACGAGTGGGTTACATCGA
ACTGGATCTCAACAGCGGTAAGATCCTTGAGAGTTTTCGCCCCGAAGAACGTTTTCCAATGATGAGCACT
TTTAAAGTTCTGCTATGTGGCGCGGTATTATCCCGTATTGACGCCGGGCAAGAGCAACTCGGTCGCCGCA
TACACTATTCTCAGAATGACTTGGTTGAGTACTCACCAGTCACAGAAAAGCATCTTACGGATGGCATGAC
AGTAAGAGAATTATGCAGTGCTGCCATAACCATGAGTGATAACACTGCGGCCAACTTACTTCTGACAACG
ATCGGAGGACCGAAGGAGCTAACCGCTTTTTTGCACAACATGGGGGATCATGTAACTCGCCTTGATCGTT
GGGAACCGGAGCTGAATGAAGCCATACCAAACGACGAGCGTGACACCACGATGCCTGTAGCAATGGCAAC
AACGTTGCGCAAACTATTAACTGGCGAACTACTTACTCTAGCTTCCCGGCAACAATTAATAGACTGGATG
GAGGCGGATAAAGTTGCAGGACCACTTCTGCGCTCGGCCCTTCCGGCTGGCTGGTTTATTGCTGATAAAT
CTGGAGCCGGTGAGCGTGGGTCTCGCGGTATCATTGCAGCACTGGGGCCAGATGGTAAGCCCTCCCGTAT
CGTAGTTATCTACACGACGGGGAGTCAGGCAACTATGGATGAACGAAATAGACAGATCGCTGAGATAGGT
GCCTCACTGATTAAGCATTGGTAACTGTCAGACCAAGTTTACTCATATATACTTTAGATTGATTTAAAAC
TTCATTTTTAATTTAAAAGGATCTAGGTGAAGATCCTTTTTGATAATCTCATGACCAAAATCCCTTAACG
TGAGTTTTCGTTCCACTGAGCGTCAGACCCCGTAGAAAAGATCAAAGGATCTTCTTGAGATCCTTTTTTT
CTGCGCGTAATCTGCTGCTTGCAAACAAAAAAACCACCGCTACCAGCGGTGGTTTGTTTGCCGGATCAAG
AGCTACCAACTCTTTTTCCGAAGGTAACTGGCTTCAGCAGAGCGCAGATACCAAATACTGTTCTTCTAGT
GTAGCCGTAGTTAGGCCACCACTTCAAGAACTCTGTAGCACCGCCTACATACCTCGCTCTGCTAATCCTG
TTACCAGTGGCTGCTGCCAGTGGCGATAAGTCGTGTCTTACCGGGTTGGACTCAAGACGATAGTTACCGG
ATAAGGCGCAGCGGTCGGGCTGAACGGGGGGTTCGTGCACACAGCCCAGCTTGGAGCGAACGACCTACAC
CGAACTGAGATACCTACAGCGTGAGCTATGAGAAAGCGCCACGCTTCCCGAAGGGAGAAAGGCGGACAGG
TATCCGGTAAGCGGCAGGGTCGGAACAGGAGAGCGCACGAGGGAGCTTCCAGGGGGAAACGCCTGGTATC
TTTATAGTCCTGTCGGGTTTCGCCACCTCTGACTTGAGCGTCGATTTTTGTGATGCTCGTCAGGGGGGCG
GAGCCTATGGAAAAACGCCAGCAACGCGGCCTTTTTACGGTTCCTGGCCTTTTGCTGGCCTTTTGCTCAC
ATGTTCTTTCCTGCGTTATCCCCTGATTCTGTGGATAACCGTATTACCGCCTTTGAGTGAGCTGATACCG
CTCGCCGCAGCCGAACGACCGAGCGCAGCGAGTCAGTGAGCGAGGAAGCGGAAGAGCGCCCAATACGCAA
ACCGCCTCTCCCCGCGCGTTGGCCGATTCATTAATGCAGCTGGCACGACAGGTTTCCCGACTGGAAAGCG
GGCAGTGAGCGCAACGCAATTAATGTGAGTTAGCTCACTCATTAGGCACCCCAGGCTTTACACTTTATGC
TTCCGGCTCGTATGTTGTGTGGAATTGTGAGCGGATAACAATTTCACACAGGAAACAGCTATGACCATGA
TTACGCCAAGCTGTAAGTTTAAACATGATCTTACTAACTAACTATTCTCATTTAAATTTTCAGAGCTTAA
AAATGGCTGAAATCACTCACAACGATGGATACGCTAACAACTTGGAAATGAAATAAGCTTGCATGCCTGC
AG
